>Addgene plasmid #31608 | pHA-ΔN332-Kin1C | depositor partial sequence | sequence record 36098 | HA tag and N-terminally truncated kinesin-1C/KIF5C
ATGGCTTCTAGCTATCCTTATGACGTGCCTGACTATGCCAGCCTGGGAGGACCTTCTAGAATTCGAGCTC
GGTACCCTGTGAACTTGGAACTAACAGCAGAAGAGTGGAAGAAGAAATATGAAAAAGAGAAAGAGAAGAA
CAAGGCCTTGAAGAGTGTCCTCCAGCATCTGGAGATGGAGCTGAACAGGTGGAGGAACGGGGAAGCTGTA
CCCGAGGACGAACAGATCAGCGCCAAGGACCAGAAGAGCCTAGAGCCCTGTGACAACACACCCATCATAG
ACAACATCACGCCTGTTGTGGACGGCATCTCTGCCGAGAAGGAGAAGTATGACGAGGAGATCACCAGTTT
GTACCGACAGCTCGATGATAAGGATGATGAAATTAACCAGCAGAGCCAGCTGGCTGAAAAGCTGAAGCAA
CAGATGTTGGATCAGGATGAGCTCCTGGCTTCCACGAGAAGGGACTATGAGAAGATCCAGGAGGAGCTGA
CACGCCTCCAGATCGAAAATGAGGCAGCTAAAGACGAAGTGAAAGAAGTCCTCCAGGCCCTGGAGGAGCT
GGCTGTCAATTACGACCAGAAGTCACAAGAAGTGGAGGACAAGACCAGGGCCAACGAGCAACTGACTGAT
GAGCTGGCCCAGAAAACGACGACACTGACAACCACCCAGCGAGAGCTGAGTCAGCTGCAAGAGCTTAGTA
ACCACCAGAAAAAGAGGGCCACAGAGATCCTGAACCTGCTTCTCAAGGACCTGGGGGAGATAGGCGGAAT
TATTGGCACCAACGATGTGAAGACTCTGGCAGATGTGAACGGGGTCATTGAGGAGGAGTTCACCATGGCA
CGCCTGTACATTAGCAAGATGAAGTCGGAGGTCAAGTCTCTCGTGAACCGCAGCAAGCAGCTGGAGAGTG
CCCAGATGGACTCTAACAGGAAGATGAACGCCAGTGAGCGCGAGCTGGCAGCGTGCCAGTTGCTTATCTC
ACAGCACGAAGCCAAGATCAAGTCTCTGACAGACTACATGCAGAACATGGAACAGAAGAGGCGGCAGCTG
GAAGAGTCCCAGGACTCCCTCAGCGAGGAACTGGCCAAGCTCCGGGCCCAGGAAAAAATGCACGAAGTCA
GTTTCCAAGATAAGGAAAAGGAGCACCTGACGAGGCTGCAGGATGCTGAGGAGGTGAAGAAAGCTCTGGA
GCAGCAGATGGAGAGCCACCGGGAAGCGCACCAAAAGCAGCTGTCCAGACTTCGCGATGAGATTGAGGAG
AAGCAGAGAATCATTGATGAGATCCGGGATTTGAATCAGAAACTGCAACTGGAACAGGAGAGGCTCAGCT
CTGATTATAACAAGCTGAAAATAGAGGACCAGGAGAGAGAAGTGAAACTGGAGAAGCTCCTATTGCTCAA
TGACAAAAGGGAGCAAGCCAGGGAGGACCTCAAGGGACTGGAGGAGACTGTGTCTAGAGAACTCCAGACC
CTTCATAACCTGCGCAAACTCTTCGTCCAGGATTTGACAACCCGGGTGAAAAAGAGTGTGGAGCTGGACA
GCGACGATGGAGGGGGCAGCGCTGCTCAGAAGCAGAAGATCTCCTTCCTGGAGAACAACCTGGAACAGCT
TACCAAGGTGCACAAGCAGCTGGTCCGGGACAATGCAGATTTGCGCTGTGAACTCCCCAAGCTGGAGAAG
AGGCTTCGTGCTACCGCAGAACGCGTCAAGGCCTTGGAGAGTGCGCTGAAAGAGGCCAAGGAGAATGCCA
TGAGGGACCGAAAACGCTACCAGCAGGAAGTAGATCGCATCAAGGAGGCTGTGCGAGCCAAGAACATGGC
CAGGAGGGCACATTCGGCTCAGATCGCCAAGCCCATCCGCCCAGGCCATTACCCAGCATCATCTCCGACA
GCTGTCCATGCCGTCCGAGGAGGAGGAGGTGGCTCTTCAAACTCTACTCACTACCAGAAATAAAGCAGAA
TATGACTCCACGTAGCATGAAAAGGACTGTAGTAGTCACCAGTTCCTTTCTGTCCCCTCCTATACAGTTT
CCGTTTCTTTTTACACTTGCTTGCCCAGCCGTCTGTAGTACACCAGATTCAGGTGTTTGCGCTGTGTAGA
ATTTGTGTGCACAGATACGTGCTTGGATCC
