>Addgene plasmid #31608 | pHA-ΔN332-Kin1C | addgene partial sequence | sequence record 37426 | CMV-F 5'-CGCAAATGGGCGGTAGGCGTG-3'
GGGCTTTAGCGACTGTTTGTGACCGTCAGATCGCCTGGAGACGCCATCCACGCTGTTTTGACCTCCATAG
AAGACACCGGGACCGATCCAGCCTCCGGGGGATCTTGGTGGCGTGAAACTCCCGCACCTCTTCGGCCAGC
GCCTTGTAGAAGCGCGTATGGCTTCTAGCTATCCTTATGACGTGCCTGACTATGCCAGCCTGGGAGGACC
TTCTAGAATTCGAGCTCGGTACCCTGTGAACTTGGAACTAACAGCAGAAGAGTGGAAGAAGAAATATGAA
AAAGAGAAAGAGAAGAACAAGGCCTTGAAGAGTGTCCTCCAGCATCTGGAGATGGAGCTGAACAGGTGGA
GGAACGGGGAAGCTGTACCCGAGGACGAACAGATCAGCGCCAAGGACCAGAAGAGCCTAGAGCCCTGTGA
CAACACACCCATCATAGACAACATCACGCCTGTTGTGGACGGCATCTCTGCCGAGAAGGAGAAGTATGAC
GAGGAGATCACCAGTTTGTACCGACAGCTCGATGATAAGGATGATGAAATTAACCAGCAGAGCCAGCTGG
CTGAAAAGCTGAAGCAACAGATGTTGGATCAGGATGAGCTCCTGGCTTCCACGAGAAGGGACTATGAGAA
GATCCAGGAGGAGCTGACACGCCTCCAGATCGAAAATGAGGCAGCTAAAGACGAAGTGAAAGAAGTCCTC
CAGGCCCTGGAGGAGCTGGCTGTCAATTACGACCAGAAGTCACAAGAAGTGGAGGACAAGACCAGGGCCA
ACGAGCAACTGACTGATGAGCTGGCCCAGAAAACGACGACACTGACAACCACCCAGCGAGAGCTGAGTCA
GCTGCAAGAGCTTAGTAACCACCAGAAAAAGAGGGCCACAGA
