[The description below was written by a language model from this plasmid's Addgene catalogue record.]
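Description:
pHA-ΔN332-Kin1C is a mammalian expression plasmid built on the pCGN backbone. It encodes an N-terminally truncated, "headless" form of mouse kinesin-1C (KIF5C). It is maintained in E. coli as a high-copy plasmid under ampicillin selection. The record does not include a feature table, so the bacterial origin, polyadenylation signal and other backbone elements are not specified, and no mammalian selection marker is listed.

The insert is about 2.2 kb and was derived from a mouse Kif5c cDNA clone. It was placed between KpnI and BamHI sites, both of which are retained. Transcription is driven by the CMV promoter, which gives strong constitutive expression in many mammalian cell types. The backbone supplies an HA epitope tag fused in frame to the N-terminus of the insert, so the protein can be detected by immunoblotting or immunofluorescence with anti-HA antibodies.

The ΔN332 designation and the "headless" alias indicate that the first 332 residues, corresponding to the N-terminal motor (head) domain of the kinesin heavy chain, have been removed. The stalk and tail regions that normally mediate dimerisation and cargo or light-chain binding should therefore remain. Headless kinesin constructs of this kind are generally used as dominant-negative inhibitors, because they can compete with or pair with the endogenous motor without producing movement along microtubules. This fits the associated study, which examined how kinesin-1 and dynein motors are coupled in the bidirectional transport of neurofilaments, although the record itself does not explicitly describe the mechanism of action.
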