Addgene plasmid #31608: pHA-ΔN332-Kin1C
Depositing lab: Anthony Brown. Depositing organization: Ohio State University. Publication: Tight functional coupling of kinesin-1A and dynein motors in the bidirectional transport of neurofilaments. Uchida A, Alami NH, Brown A. Mol Biol Cell. 2009 Dec . 20(23):4997-5006. 10.1091/mbc.e09-04-0304 PubMed 19812246.
Backbone
  Vector backbone: pCGN
  Vector type: Mammalian Expression
Growth in bacteria
  Bacterial resistance: Ampicillin, 100 μg/mL
  Growth temperature: 37°C
  Growth strain: DH5alpha
  Growth instructions: E. coli DH5α, 16hrs at 37C
  Copy number: High Copy
Gene/Insert
  Gene/Insert name: ΔN332 kinesin-1C (alt names: headless kinesin-1C; headless KIF5C; KIF5C)
  Species: M. musculus (mouse)
  Insert size (bp): 2168
  GenBank ID: BC067051
  Entrez Gene: Kif5c (a.k.a. KINN, Khc, NKHC, NKHC2)
  Promoter: CMV
  Tag / fusion protein: HA-tag (N terminal on backbone)
  Cloning method: Restriction Enzyme; 5′ cloning site KpnI (not destroyed); 3′ cloning site BamHI (not destroyed)
  Sequencing primers: 5′ specific sequence primer; 3′ specific sequence primer
Resource information
  A portion of this plasmid was derived from a plasmid made by: I.M.A.G.E. clone 30536079 obtained from Open Biosystems
Terms and licenses: Academic/Nonprofit Terms; Industry Terms: Not Available to Industry
How to cite: pHA-ΔN332-Kin1C was a gift from Anthony Brown (Addgene plasmid # 31608 ; http://n2t.net/addgene:31608 ; RRID:Addgene_31608)
